Addgene plasmid #111492: B7-4
Purpose: Met-tRNA formyltransferase
Depositing lab: Cheemeng Tan. Depositing organization: University of California, Davis. Publication: Synthetic microbial consortia enable rapid assembly of pure translation machinery. Villarreal F, Contreras-Llano LE, Chavez M, Ding Y, Fan J, Pan T, Tan C. Nat Chem Biol. 2018 Jan;14(1):29-35. doi: 10.1038/nchembio.2514. Epub 2017 Nov 13. PubMed 29131146.
Backbone
  Vector backbone: pSC101
  Vector type: Bacterial Expression
Growth in bacteria
  Bacterial resistance: Kanamycin, 50 μg/mL
  Growth temperature: 37°C
  Growth strain: DH5alpha
  Copy number: Low Copy
Gene/Insert
  Gene/Insert name: Met-tRNA formyltransferase
  Tag / fusion protein: 6xHis (C terminal on backbone)
  Cloning method: Gibson Cloning
Terms and licenses: Academic/Nonprofit Terms; Industry Terms: Not Available to Industry
Depositor comments: Gene comes from E.coli.
How to cite: B7-4 was a gift from Cheemeng Tan (Addgene plasmid # 111492 ; http://n2t.net/addgene:111492 ; RRID:Addgene_111492)
