[The description below was written by a language model from this plasmid's Addgene catalogue record and pLannotate feature annotations shown in this document.]
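Description:
B7-4 is a low-copy bacterial expression plasmid built on a pSC101 backbone for producing the Escherichia coli methionyl-tRNA formyltransferase (fmt). It replicates from the pSC101 origin, which depends on the plasmid-encoded Rep101 (RepA) protein also annotated in the sequence. Selection is by kanamycin through a neo/nptII aminoglycoside phosphotransferase gene, which is followed by a lambda t0 terminator. Short annotated fragments of a Tn5 transposase gene and a tetracycline efflux gene appear to be non-functional remnants of the backbone's ancestry rather than working parts.

The expression cassette follows the familiar T7/lac layout. A T7 promoter is immediately followed by a lac operator, then the strong ribosome binding site from phage T7 gene 10, the fmt coding sequence, and a T7 terminator. Transcription therefore requires a host that supplies T7 RNA polymerase. It can be held off by lac repressor and induced with IPTG, although no lacI gene is annotated on the plasmid itself. The catalogue lists a C-terminal 6xHis tag contributed by the backbone, which would allow nickel-affinity purification. The feature table does not annotate this tag separately, and it flags only a short fragment resembling a T7 gene 10B-derived solubility tag between the fmt reading frame and the terminator.

The enzyme formylates the initiator Met-tRNA(fMet), which promotes its recognition by IF2 and keeps it out of elongation, so it is a necessary component of reconstituted bacterial translation. The associated publication concerns synthetic microbial consortia for assembling pure translation machinery. This suggests the plasmid is one of a set, each expressing a His-tagged translation factor for purification.
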