Features (pLannotate 1.2.2; 12 found; start..end, strand, type, name):
      1..120     -  CDS            tnpA (fragment): TN5P_ECOLX - Also known as tnp. Experimental evidence at protein level: Swiss-Prot protein existence level 1. Mediates transposition of transposon Tn5 by a 'cut and paste' mechanism. First, the monomeric transposase binds the 19 bp inverted DNA repeats flanking the transposon. Then, dimerization of the DNA- bound transposase creates a synaptic DNA complex. After nicking of the first DNA strand, excision of the transposon proceeds through a series of intermediates. The transposase then mediates the insertion of the transposon at a new site by strand transfer. The activity of the wild- type tran
    200..218     +  promoter       T7 promoter: promoter for bacteriophage T7 RNA polymerase
    219..243     +  protein_bind   lac operator: The lac repressor binds to the lac operator to inhibit transcription in E. coli. This inhibition can be relieved by adding lactose or isopropyl-β-D-thiogalactopyranoside (IPTG). lac repressor encoded by lacI
    258..280     +  RBS            RBS: efficient ribosome binding site from bacteriophage T7 gene 10 (Olins and Rangwala, 1989)
    293..1234    +  CDS            fmt: FMT_ECOLI - Also known as yhdD. Experimental evidence at protein level: Swiss-Prot protein existence level 1. Attaches a formyl group to the free amino group of methionyl- tRNA(fMet). The formyl group appears to play a dual role in the initiator identity of N-formylmethionyl-tRNA by promoting its recognition by IF2 and preventing the misappropriation of this tRNA by the elongation apparatus. From Escherichia coli (strain K12).
   1283..1332    +  CDS            SET1 (fragment): solubility-enhancement tag derived from T7 phage gene 10B
   1340..1387    +  terminator     T7 terminator: transcription terminator for bacteriophage T7 RNA polymerase
   1410..1471    -  CDS            TcR (fragment): tetracycline efflux protein; tet; confers resistance to tetracycline
   1996..2946    -  CDS            Rep101: RepA protein needed for replication with the pSC101 origin; rep101
   2994..3216    -  rep_origin     pSC101 ori: low-copy replication origin that requires the Rep101 protein
   3708..3802    -  terminator     lambda t0 terminator: transcription terminator from phage lambda
   3836..4627    -  CDS            neo: KKA2_KLEPN - Also known as kan, nptII. Experimental evidence at protein level: Swiss-Prot protein existence level 1. Resistance to kanamycin, neomycin, paromomycin, ribostamycin, butirosin and gentamicin B. From Klebsiella pneumoniae.
>Addgene plasmid #111492 | B7-4 | addgene full sequence | sequence record 213198 | Addgene NGS Result
GATCTTGATCCCCTGCGCCATCAGATCCTTGGCGGCAAGAAAGCCATCCAGTTTACTTTGCAGGGCTTCC
CAACCTTACCAGAGGGCGCCCCAGCTGGCAATTCCGACGTCTAAGAAACCATTATTATCATGACATTAAC
CTATAAAAATAGGCGTATCACGAGGCCCTTTCGTCTTCACCTCGATGATCCCGCGAAATTAATACGACTC
ACTATAGGGGAATTGAGAGCGGATAACAATTCCCCTCTAGAAATAATTTTGTTTAACTTTAAGAAGGAGA
TATACCATGCATTCAGAATCACTACGTATTATTTTTGCGGGTACACCTGACTTTGCAGCGCGTCATCTCG
ACGCGCTGTTGTCTTCTGGTCATAACGTCGTTGGCGTGTTCACCCAGCCAGACCGACCGGCAGGACGCGG
TAAAAAACTGATGCCCAGCCCGGTTAAAGTTCTGGCTGAGGAAAAAGGTCTGCCCGTTTTTCAACCTGTT
TCCCTGCGTCCACAAGAAAACCAGCAACTGGTCGCCGAACTGCAGGCTGATGTTATGGTCGTCGTCGCCT
ATGGTTTAATTCTGCCGAAAGCAGTGCTGGAGATGCCGCGTCTTGGCTGTATCAACGTTCATGGTTCACT
GCTGCCACGCTGGCGCGGTGCTGCACCAATCCAACGCTCACTATGGGCGGGTGATGCAGAAACTGGTGTG
ACCATTATGCAAATGGATGTCGGTTTAGACACCGGTGATATGCTCTATAAGCTCTCCTGCCCGATTACTG
CAGAAGATACCAGTGGTACGCTGTACGACAAGCTGGCAGAGCTTGGCCCACAAGGGCTTATCACCACGTT
GAAACAACTGGCAGACGGCACGGCGAAACCAGAAGTTCAGGACGAAACTCTTGTCACTTACGCCGAGAAG
TTGAGTAAAGAAGAAGCGCGTATTGACTGGTCACTTTCGGCAGCACAGCTTGAACGCTGCATTCGCGCTT
TCAATCCATGGCCAATGAGCTGGCTGGAAATTGAAGGACAGCCGGTTAAAGTCTGGAAAGCATCGGTCAT
TGATACGGCAACCAACGCTGCACCAGGAACGATCCTTGAAGCCAACAAACAAGGCATTCAGGTTGCGACT
GGTGATGGCATCCTGAACCTGCTCTCGTTACAACCTGCGGGTAAGAAAGCGATGAGCGCGCAAGACCTCC
TGAACTCTCGTCGGGAATGGTTTGTTCCGGGCAACCGTCTGGTCCATCATCATCACCATCATTAAAGCAG
AGGCCATATGCTCGAGGATCCGGCTGCTAACAAAGCCCGAAAGGAAGCTGAGTTGGCTGCTGCCACCGCT
GAGCAATAACTAGCATAACCCCTTGGGGCCTCTAAACGGGTCTTGAGGGGTTTTTTGCTGAAAGGAGGAA
CTATATCCGGATATCCCGCAAGAGGCCCGGCAGTACCGGCATAACCAAGCCTATGCCTACAGCATCCAGG
GCCTAGGGTACGGGTTTTGCTGCCCGCAAACGGGCTGTTCTGGTGTTGCTAGTTTGTTATCAGAATCGCA
GATCCGGCTTCAGCCGGTTTGCCGGCTGAAAGCGCTATTTCTTCCAGAATTGCCATGATTTTTTCCCCAC
GGGAGGCGTCACTGGCTCCCGTGTTGTCGGCAGCTTTGATTCGATAAGCAGCATCGCCTGTTTCAGGCTG
TCTATGTGTGACTGTTGAGCTGTAACAAGTTGTCTCAGGTGTTCAATTTCATGTTCTAGTTGCTTTGTTT
TACTGGTTTCACCTGTTCTATTAGGTGTTACATGCTGTTCATCTGTTACATTGTCGATCTGTTCATGGTG
AACAGCTTTGAATGCACCAAAAACTCGTAAAAGCTCTGATGTATCTATCTTTTTTACACCGTTTTCATCT
GTGCATATGGACAGTTTTCCCTTTGATATGTAACGGTGAACAGTTGTTCTACTTTTGTTTGTTAGTCTTG
ATGCTTCACTGATAGATACAAGAGCCATAAGAACCTCAGATCCTTCCGTATTTAGCCAGTATGTTCTCTA
GTGTGGTTCGTTGTTTTTGCGTGAGCCATGAGAACGAACCATTGAGATCATACTTACTTTGCATGTCACT
CAAAAATTTTGCCTCAAAACTGGTGAGCTGAATTTTTGCAGTTAAAGCATCGTGTAGTGTTTTTCTTAGT
CCGTTATGTAGGTAGGAATCTGATGTAATGGTTGTTGGTATTTTGTCACCATTCATTTTTATCTGGTTGT
TCTCAAGTTCGGTTACGAGATCCATTTGTCTATCTAGTTCAACTTGGAAAATCAACGTATCAGTCGGGCG
GCCTCGCTTATCAACCACCAATTTCATATTGCTGTAAGTGTTTAAATCTTTACTTATTGGTTTCAAAACC
CATTGGTTAAGCCTTTTAAACTCATGGTAGTTATTTTCAAGCATTAACATGAACTTAAATTCATCAAGGC
TAATCTCTATATTTGCCTTGTGAGTTTTCTTTTGTGTTAGTTCTTTTAATAACCACTCATAAATCCTCAT
AGAGTATTTGTTTTCAAAAGACTTAACATGTTCCAGATTATATTTTATGAATTTTTTTAACTGGAAAAGA
TAAGGCAATATCTCTTCACTAAAAACTAATTCTAATTTTTCGCTTGAGAACTTGGCATAGTTTGTCCACT
GGAAAATCTCAAAGCCTTTAACCAAAGGATTCCTGATTTCCACAGTTCTCGTCATCAGCTCTCTGGTTGC
TTTAGCTAATACACCATAAGCATTTTCCCTACTGATGTTCATCATCTGAGCGTATTGGTTATAAGTGAAC
GATACCGTCCGTTCTTTCCTTGTAGGGTTTTCAATCGTGGGGTTGAGTAGTGCCACACAGCATAAAATTA
GCTTGGTTTCATGCTCCGTTAAGTCATAGCGACTAATCGCTAGTTCATTTGCTTTGAAAACAACTAATTC
AGACATACATCTCAATTGGTCTAGGTGATTTTAATCACTATACCAATTGAGATGGGCTAGTCAATGATAA
TTACTAGTCCTTTTCCTTTGAGTTGTGGGTATCTGTAAATTCTGCTAGACCTTTGCTGGAAAACTTGTAA
ATTCTGCTAGACCCTCTGTAAATTCCGCTAGACCTTTGTGTGTTTTTTTTGTTTATATTCAAGTGGTTAT
AATTTATAGAATAAAGAAAGAATAAAAAAAGATAAAAAGAATAGATCCCAGCCCTGTGTATAACTCACTA
CTTTAGTCAGTTCCGCAGTATTACAAAAGGATGTCGCAAACGCTGTTTGCTCCTCTACAAAACAGACCTT
AAAACCCTAAAGGCTTAAGTAGCACCCTCGCAAGCTCGGGCAAATCGCTGAATATTCCTTTTGTCTCCGA
CCATCAGGCACCTGAGTCGCTGTCTTTTTCGTGACATTCAGTTCGCTGCGCTCACGGCTCTGGCAGTGAA
TGGGGGTAAATGGCACTACAGGCGCCTTTTATGGATTCATGCAAGGAAACTACCCATAATACAAGAAAAG
CCCGTCACGGGCTTCTCAGGGCGTTTTATGGCGGGTCTGCTATGTGGTGCTATCTGACTTTTTGCTGTTC
AGCAGTTCCTGCCCTCTGATTTTCCAGTCTGACCACTTCGGATTATCCCGTGACAGGTCATTCAGACTGG
CTAATGCACCCAGTAAGGCAGCGGTATCATCAACAGGCTTACCCGTCTTACTGTCCCTAGTGCTTGGATT
CTCACCAATAAAAAACGCCCGGCGGCAACCGAGCGTTCTGAACAAATCCAGATGGAGTTCTGAGGTCATT
ACTGGATCTATCAACAGGAGTCCAAGCGAGCTCTCGAACCCCAGAGTCCCGCTCAGAAGAACTCGTCAAG
AAGGCGATAGAAGGCGATGCGCTGCGAATCGGGAGCGGCGATACCGTAAAGCACGAGGAAGCGGTCAGCC
CATTCGCCGCCAAGCTCTTCAGCAATATCACGGGTAGCCAACGCTATGTCCTGATAGCGGTCCGCCACAC
CCAGCCGGCCACAGTCGATGAATCCAGAAAAGCGGCCATTTTCCACCATGATATTCGGCAAGCAGGCATC
GCCATGGGTCACGACGAGATCCTCGCCGTCGGGCATGCGCGCCTTGAGCCTGGCGAACAGTTCGGCTGGC
GCGAGCCCCTGATGCTCTTCGTCCAGATCATCCTGATCGACAAGACCGGCTTCCATCCGAGTACGTGCTC
GCTCGATGCGATGTTTCGCTTGGTGGTCGAATGGGCAGGTAGCCGGATCAAGCGTATGCAGCCGCCGCAT
TGCATCAGCCATGATGGATACTTTCTCGGCAGGAGCAAGGTGAGATGACAGGAGATCCTGCCCCGGCACT
TCGCCCAATAGCAGCCAGTCCCTTCCCGCTTCAGTGACAACGTCGAGCACAGCTGCGCAAGGAACGCCCG
TCGTGGCCAGCCACGATAGCCGCGCTGCCTCGTCCTGCAGTTCATTCAGGGCACCGGACAGGTCGGTCTT
GACAAAAAGAACCGGGCGCCCCTGCGCTGACAGCCGGAACACGGCGGCATCAGAGCAGCCGATTGTCTGT
TGTGCCCAGTCATAGCCGAATAGCCTCTCCACCCAAGCGGCCGGAGAACCTGCGTGCAATCCATCTTGTT
CAATCATGCGAAACGATCCTCATCCTGTCTCTTGATCA
